Addgene plasmid #91259: pHH0103_MYO1E-1/1-SV2/2
Purpose: Protein expression and purification of human SH3 domain construct MYO1E-1/1-SV2/2
Depositing lab: Sachdev Sidhu. Depositing organization: University of Toronto. Publication: Comprehensive Analysis of the Human SH3 Domain Family Reveals a Wide Variety of Non-canonical Specificities. Teyra J, Huang H, Jain S, Guan X, Dong A, Liu Y, Tempel W, Min J, Tong Y, Kim PM, Bader GD, Sidhu SS. Structure. 2017 Oct 3;25(10):1598-1610.e3. doi: 10.1016/j.str.2017.07.017. Epub 2017 Sep 7. PubMed 28890361.
Backbone
  Vector backbone: pHH0103
  Vector type: Bacterial Expression
Growth in bacteria
  Bacterial resistance: Ampicillin, 100 μg/mL
  Growth temperature: 37°C
  Growth strain: DH5alpha
  Copy number: Low Copy
Gene/Insert
  Gene/Insert name: MYO1E-1/1-SV2/2
  Species: H. sapiens (human)
  Insert size (bp): 186
  Entrez Gene: MYO1E (a.k.a. FSGS6, HuncM-IC, MYO1C)
  Cloning method: Restriction Enzyme; 5′ cloning site Sfi1 (unknown if destroyed); 3′ cloning site Not1 (unknown if destroyed)
Terms and licenses: Academic/Nonprofit Terms; Industry Terms: Not Available to Industry
How to cite: pHH0103_MYO1E-1/1-SV2/2 was a gift from Sachdev Sidhu (Addgene plasmid # 91259 ; http://n2t.net/addgene:91259 ; RRID:Addgene_91259)
