[The description below was written by a language model from this plasmid's Addgene catalogue record and pLannotate feature annotations shown in this document.]
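Description:
pHH0103_MYO1E-1/1-SV2/2 is a bacterial expression plasmid of about 6.9 kb, built on the pHH0103 backbone, for producing and purifying a human SH3 domain from the unconventional myosin MYO1E. It replicates in E. coli through a ColE1/pMB1-type origin and is selected with ampicillin via the β-lactamase gene and its native promoter. The record lists it as low copy. The annotation shows pBR322-derived elements (bom and rop), although rop appears only as two fragments interrupted by an f1 phage origin. Remnants of the M13 gene III coat protein, a small tetracycline-resistance fragment and an fd terminator are also present. These suggest descent from a phagemid display vector, though the record does not state this, and the gene III fragments lie downstream of the terminator and are not part of the expressed product.

The expression cassette is driven by the tac promoter with an adjacent lac operator. The plasmid also carries lacI under the lacIq promoter, so transcription is repressed until induced with IPTG or lactose. The open reading frame encodes an N-terminal 6xHis tag followed by Schistosoma japonicum glutathione S-transferase and then the MYO1E segment, which was inserted between SfiI and NotI sites. This yields a His-GST–SH3 fusion that can be purified by metal-chelate or glutathione affinity. The catalogue gives a 186 bp human insert. The automated annotation matches the region to the mouse Myo1e orthologue over a slightly longer span, which probably reflects sequence conservation rather than a different species of origin. The construct belongs to a collection used to survey the binding specificities of the human SH3 domain family.
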