Features (pLannotate 1.2.2; 21 found; start..end, strand, type, name):
     59..136     +  promoter       lacIq promoter: lacI (mutant); In the lacIq allele, a single base change in the promoter boosts expression of the lacI gene about 10-fold.
    137..1219    +  CDS            lacI: lac repressor; lacI; The lac repressor binds to the lac operator to inhibit transcription in E. coli. This inhibition can be relieved by adding lactose or isopropyl-β-D-thiogalactopyranoside (IPTG).
   1232..1253    +  protein_bind   CAP binding site: CAP binding activates transcription in the presence of cAMP. E. coli catabolite activator protein
   1272..1289    +  promoter       tet promoter (fragment): E. coli promoter for tetracycline efflux protein gene
   1462..1490    +  promoter       tac promoter: strong E. coli promoter; hybrid between the trp and lac UV5 promoters
   1498..1514    +  protein_bind   lac operator: The lac repressor binds to the lac operator to inhibit transcription in E. coli. This inhibition can be relieved by adding lactose or isopropyl-β-D-thiogalactopyranoside (IPTG). lac repressor encoded by lacI
   1599..1616    +  CDS            6xHis: 6xHis affinity tag
   1632..2285    +  CDS            GST26_SCHJA: Experimental evidence at protein level: Swiss-Prot protein existence level 1. GST isoenzymes appear to play a central role in the parasite detoxification system. Other functions are also suspected including a role in increasing the solubility of haematin in the parasite gut. From Schistosoma japonicum (Blood fluke).
   2313..2531    +  CDS            Myo1e (fragment): MYO1E_MOUSE - Also known as Myr3. Experimental evidence at protein level: Swiss-Prot protein existence level 1. Myosins are actin-based motor molecules with ATPase activity. Unconventional myosins serve in intracellular movements. Their highly divergent tails bind to membranous compartments, which are then moved relative to actin filaments. Binds to membranes containing anionic phospholipids via its tail domain (By similarity). Required for normal morphology of the glomerular basement membrane, normal development of foot processes by kidney podocytes and normal kidney function. In dendritic ce
   2547..2594    +  terminator     fd terminator (sequence withheld): central terminator from bacteriophage fd (Otsuka and Kunisawa, 1982)
   2599..2811    +  CDS            M13 gene III (fragment) (sequence partly withheld): pIII; III; minor coat protein
   2826..3296    +  CDS            M13 gene III (fragment) (sequence partly withheld): pIII; III; minor coat protein
   3318..3388    +  CDS            TcR (fragment): tetracycline efflux protein; tet; confers resistance to tetracycline
   3630..4010    -  CDS            YPB1_ECOLX: Protein predicted: Swiss-Prot protein existence level 4. From Escherichia coli.
   4027..4178    +  CDS            rop (fragment): Rop protein, which maintains plasmids at low copy number; rop
   4214..4642    -  rep_origin     f1 ori (sequence partly withheld): f1 bacteriophage origin of replication; arrow indicates direction of (+) strand synthesis
   4651..4690    +  CDS            rop (fragment): Rop protein, which maintains plasmids at low copy number; rop
   4792..4932    +  misc_feature   bom: basis of mobility region from pBR322
   5118..5705    -  rep_origin     ori: high-copy-number ColE1/pMB1/pBR322/pUC origin of replication
   5876..6736    -  CDS            AmpR: β-lactamase; bla; confers resistance to ampicillin, carbenicillin, and related antibiotics
   6737..6841    -  promoter       AmpR promoter: bla
>Addgene plasmid #91259 | pHH0103_MYO1E-1/1-SV2/2 | addgene full sequence | sequence record 191010 | Addgene NGS Result
TGACATTAACCTATAAAAATAGGCGTATCACGAGGCCCTTTCGTCTTCAAGAATTCCCGACACCATCGAA
TGGTGCAAAACCTTTCGCGGTATGGCATGATAGCGCCCGGAAGAGAGTCAATTCAGGGTGGTGAATGTGA
AACCAGTAACGTTATACGATGTCGCAGAGTATGCCGGTGTCTCTTATCAGACCGTTTCCCGCGTGGTGAA
CCAGGCCAGCCACGTTTCTGCGAAAACGCGGGAAAAAGTGGAAGCGGCGATGGCGGAGCTGAATTACATT
CCCAACCGCGTGGCACAACAACTGGCGGGCAAACAGTCGTTGCTGATTGGCGTTGCCACCTCCAGTCTGG
CCCTGCACGCGCCGTCGCAAATTGTCGCGGCGATTAAATCTCGCGCCGATCAACTGGGTGCCAGCGTGGT
GGTGTCGATGGTAGAACGAAGCGGCGTCGAAGCCTGTAAAGCGGCGGTGCACAATCTTCTCGCGCAACGC
GTCAGTGGGCTGATCATTAACTATCCGCTGGATGACCAGGATGCCATTGCTGTGGAAGCTGCCTGCACTA
ATGTTCCGGCGTTATTTCTTGATGTCTCTGACCAGACACCCATCAACAGTATTATTTTCTCCCATGAAGA
CGGTACGCGACTGGGCGTGGAGCATCTGGTCGCATTGGGTCACCAGCAAATCGCGCTGTTAGCGGGCCCA
TTAAGTTCTGTCTCGGCGCGTCTGCGTCTGGCTGGCTGGCATAAATATCTCACTCGCAATCAAATTCAGC
CGATAGCGGAACGGGAAGGCGACTGGAGTGCCATGTCCGGTTTTCAACAAACCATGCAAATGCTGAATGA
GGGCATCGTTCCCACTGCGATGCTGGTTGCCAACGATCAGATGGCGCTGGGCGCAATGCGCGCCATTACC
GAGTCCGGGCTGCGCGTTGGTGCGGATATCTCGGTAGTGGGATACGACGATACCGAAGACAGCTCATGTT
ATATCCCGCCGTTAACCACCATCAAACAGGATTTTCGCCTGCTGGGGCAAACCAGCGTGGACCGCTTGCT
GCAACTCTCTCAGGGCCAGGCGGTGAAGGGCAATCAGCTGTTGCCCGTCTCACTGGTGAAAAGAAAAACC
ACCCTGGCGCCCAATACGCAAACCGCCTCTCCCCGCGCGTTGGCCGATTCATTAATGCAGCTGGCACGAC
AGGTTTCCCGACTGGAAAGCGGGCAGTGAGCGCAACGCAATTAATGTAAGTTAGCTCACTCATTAGGCAC
AATTCTCATGTTTGACAGCTTATCATCGACTGCACGGTGCACCAATGCTTCTGGCGTCAGGCAGCCATCG
GAAGCTGTGGTATGGCTGTGCAGGTCGTAAATCACTGCATAATTCGTGTCGCTCAAGGCGCACTCCCGTT
CTGGATAATGTTTTTTGCGCCGACATCATAACGGTTCTGGCAAATATTCTGAAATGAGCTGTTGACAATT
AATCATCGGCTCGTATAATGTGTGGAATTGTGAGCGGATAACAATTTCACACAGGAAACAGCCAGTCCGT
TTAGGTGTTTTCACGAGCACTTCACCAACAAGGACCATAGATTATGAAAATCGAAGAACACCATCACCAT
CACCATTCCAGCGGTAAGCTTATGTCCCCTATACTAGGTTATTGGAAAATTAAGGGCCTTGTGCAACCCA
CTCGACTTCTTTTGGAATATCTTGAAGAAAAATATGAAGAGCATTTGTATGAGCGCGATGAAGGTGATAA
ATGGCGAAACAAAAAGTTTGAATTGGGTTTGGAGTTTCCCAATCTTCCTTATTATATTGATGGTGATGTT
AAATTAACACAGTCTATGGCCATCATACGTTATATAGCTGACAAGCACAACATGTTGGGTGGTTGTCCAA
AAGAGCGTGCAGAGATTTCAATGCTTGAAGGAGCGGTTTTGGATATTAGATACGGTGTTTCGAGAATTGC
ATATAGTAAAGACTTTGAAACTCTCAAAGTTGATTTTCTTAGCAAGCTACCTGAAATGCTGAAAATGTTC
GAAGATCGTTTATGTCATAAAACATATTTAAATGGTGATCATGTAACCCATCCTGACTTCATGTTGTATG
ACGCTCTTGATGTTGTTTTATACATGGACCCAATGTGCCTGGATGCGTTCCCAAAATTAGTTTGTTTTAA
AAAACGTATTGAAGCTATCCCACAAATTGATAAGTACTTGAAATCCAGCAAGTATATAGCATGGCCTTTG
CAGGGCTGGCAAGCCACGTTTGGTGGTGGCGACCATCCTCCAAAATCGGATCTGGAAGTTCTGTTCCAGG
GGCCCCTGTCCAGCGGTCTGGTTCCGCGTGGTTCCGGTACCGCGGCCCAGCCGGCCCCGCAATGCAAAGC
CCTGTATGCCTACGACGCCCAAGACACCGACGAACTGAGCTTCAACGCTAACGACATCATCGACATCATC
AAAGAAGATCCGAGCGGTTGGTGGACCGGTCGTCTGCGTGGTAAACCGGGTCTGTTTCCGAACAATTATG
TGACGAAAATTGCGGCCGCATA
[142 nt withheld, positions 2543-2684]
C
[98 nt withheld, positions 2686-2783]
AGTTTGTACTGGTGACGAAACTCAGTGTCTAGCTAGAGTGGC
[149 nt withheld, positions 2826-2974]
T
[41 nt withheld, positions 2976-3016]
T
[62 nt withheld, positions 3018-3079]
A
[35 nt withheld, positions 3081-3115]
CCTCCCTCAATCGGTTGAATGTCGCCCTTTTGTCTTTGGCGCTGGTAAACCATATGAA
[86 nt withheld, positions 3174-3259]
T
[54 nt withheld, positions 3261-3314]
CTAGCGCCGCCCTATACCTTGTCTGCCTCCCCGCGTTGCGTCGCGGTGCATGGAGCCGGGCCACCTCGAC
CTGAATGGAAGCCGGCGGCACCTCGCTAACGGATTCACCACTCCAAGAATTGGAGCCAATCAATTCTTGC
GGAGAACTGTGAATGCGCAAACCAACCCTTGGCAGAACATATCCATCGCGTCCGCCATCTCCAGCAGCCG
CACGCGGCGCATCTCGGGCAGCGTTGGGTCCTGGCCACGGGTGCGCATGATCGTGCTCCTGTCGTTGAGG
ACCCGGCTAGGCTGGCGGGGTTGCCTTACTGGTTAGCAGAATGAATCACCGATACGCGAGCGAACGTGAA
GCGACTGCTGCTGCAAAACGTCTGCGACCTGAGCAACAACATGAATGGTCTTCGGTTTCCGTGTTTCGTA
AAGTCTGGAAACGCGGAAGTCAGCGCCCTGCACCATTATGTTCCGGATCTGCATCGCAGGATGCTGCTGG
CTACCCTGTGGAACACCTACATCTGTATTAACGAAGCGCTGGCATTGACCCTGAGTGATTTTTCTCTGGT
CCCGCCGCATCCATACCGCCAGTTGTTTACCCTCACAACGTTCCAGTAACCGGGCATGTTCATCATCAGT
AACCCGTATCGTGAGCATCCTCTCTCGTTTCATCGGTATCATTACCCCCATGAACAGAAATCCCCCTTAC
ACGGAGGCATCAGTGACCAAACAGGAAAAAACCGCCCTTAACATGGCCCGCTTTATCAGAAGCCAGACAT
TAACGCTTCTGGAGAAACTCAACGAGCTGGACGCGGATGAACAGGCAGACATCTGTGAATCGCTTCACGA
CCACGCTGATGAGCTTTACCGCAGGATCCGCGAAATTGTAAGCGTTAATATTTTGTTAAAATTCGCGTTA
AATTTTTGTTAAATCAGCTCATTTTTTAACCAATAGGCCGAAATCGGCAAAATCCCTTATAAATCAAAAG
AATAGACCGAGATAGGGT
[37 nt withheld, positions 4313-4349]
AAAGAACGTGGACTCCAACGTCAAAGG
[49 nt withheld, positions 4377-4425]
T
[91 nt withheld, positions 4427-4517]
G
[124 nt withheld, positions 4519-4642]
CGCGGATCCTGCCTCGCGCGTTTCGGTGATGACGGTGAAAACCTCTGACACATGCAGCTCCCGGAGACGG
TCACAGCTTGTCTGTAAGCGGATGCCGGGAGCAGACAAGCCCGTCAGGGCGCGTCAGCGGGTGTTGGCGG
GTGTCGGGGCGCAGCCATGACCCAGTCACGTAGCGATAGCGGAGTGTATACTGGCTTAACTATGCGGCAT
CAGAGCAGATTGTACTGAGAGTGCACCATATGCGGTGTGAAATACCGCACAGATGCGTAAGGAGAAAATA
CCGCATCAGGCGCTCTTCCGCTTCCTCGCTCACTGACTCGCTGCGCTCGGTCGTTCGGCTGCGGCGAGCG
GTATCAGCTCACTCAAAGGCGGTAATACGGTTATCCACAGAATCAGGGGATAACGCAGGAAAGAACATGT
GAGCAAAAGGCCAGCAAAAGGCCAGGAACCGTAAAAAGGCCGCGTTGCTGGCGTTTTTCCATAGGCTCCG
CCCCCCTGACGAGCATCACAAAAATCGACGCTCAAGTCAGAGGTGGCGAAACCCGACAGGACTATAAAGA
TACCAGGGTTTCCCCCTGGAAGCTCCCTCGTGCGCTCTCCTGTTCCGACCCTGCCGCTTACCGGATACCT
GTCCGCCTTTCTCCCTTCGGGAAGCGTGGCGCTTTCTCATAGCTCACGCTGTAGGTATCTCAGTTCGGTG
TAGGTCGTTCGCTCCAAGCTGGGCTGTGTGCACGAACCCCCCGTTCAGCCCGACCGCTGCGCCTTATCCG
GTAACTATCGTCTTGAGTCCAACCCGGTAAGACACGACTTATCGCCACTGGCAGCAGCCACTGGTAACAG
GATTAGCAGAGCGAGGTATGTAGGCGGTGCTACAGAGTTCTTGAAGTGGTGGCCTAACTACGGCTACACT
AGAAGGACAGTATTTGGTATCTGCGCTCTGCTGAAGCCAGTTACCTTCGGAAAAAGAGTTGGTAGCTCTT
GATCCGGCAAACAAACCACCGCTGGTAGCGGTGGTTTTTTTGTTTGCAAGCAGCAGATTACGCGCAGAAA
AAAAGGATCTCAAGAAGATCCTTTGATCTTTTCTACGGGGTCTGACGCTCAGTGGAACGAAAACTCACGT
TAAGGGATTTTGGTCATGAGATTATCAAAAAGGATCTTCACCTAGATCCTTTTAAATTAAAAATGAAGTT
TTAAATCAATCTAAAGTATATATGAGTAAACTTGGTCTGACAGTTACCAATGCTTAATCAGTGAGGCACC
TATCTCAGCGATCTGTCTATTTCGTTCATCCATAGTTGCCTGACTCCCCGTCGTGTAGATAACTACGATA
CGGGAGGGCTTACCATCTGGCCCCAGTGCTGCAATGATACCGCGAGACCCACGCTCACCGGCTCCAGATT
TATCAGCAATAAACCAGCCAGCCGGAAGGGCCGAGCGCAGAAGTGGTCCTGCAACTTTATCCGCCTCCAT
CCAGTCTATTAATTGTTGCCGGGAAGCTAGAGTAAGTAGTTCGCCAGTTAATAGTTTGCGCAACGTTGTT
GCCATTGCTGCAGGCATCGTGGTGTCACGCTCGTCGTTTGGTATGGCTTCATTCAGCTCCGGTTCCCAAC
GATCAAGGCGAGTTACATGATCCCCCATGTTGTGCAAAAAAGCGGTTAGCTCCTTCGGTCCTCCGATCGT
TGTCAGAAGTAAGTTGGCCGCAGTGTTATCACTCATGGTTATGGCAGCACTGCATAATTCTCTTACTGTC
ATGCCATCCGTAAGATGCTTTTCTGTGACTGGTGAGTACTCAACCAAGTCATTCTGAGAATAGTGTATGC
GGCGACCGAGTTGCTCTTGCCCGGCGTCAACACGGGATAATACCGCGCCACATAGCAGAACTTTAAAAGT
GCTCATCATTGGAAAACGTTCTTCGGGGCGAAAACTCTCAAGGATCTTACCGCTGTTGAGATCCAGTTCG
ATGTAACCCACTCGTGCACCCAACTGATCTTCAGCATCTTTTACTTTCACCAGCGTTTCTGGGTGAGCAA
AAACAGGAAGGCAAAATGCCGCAAAAAAGGGAATAAGGGCGACACGGAAATGTTGAATACTCATACTCTT
CCTTTTTCAATATTATTGAAGCATTTATCAGGGTTATTGTCTCATGAGCGGATACATATTTGAATGTATT
TAGAAAAATAAACAAATAGGGGTTCCGCGCACATTTCCCCGAAAAGTGCCACCTGACGTCTAAGAAACCA
TTATTATCA
