>Addgene plasmid #91259 | pHH0103_MYO1E-1/1-SV2/2 | depositor partial sequence | sequence record 175747 | insert sequence
GGCCCAGCCGGCCCCGCAATGCAAAGCCCTGTATGCCTACGACGCCCAAGACACCGACGAACTGAGCTTC
AACGCTAACGACATCATCGACATCATCAAAGAAGATCCGAGCGGTTGGTGGACCGGTCGTCTGCGTGGTA
AACCGGGTCTGTTTCCGAACAATTATGTGACGAAAATTGCGGCCGC
